>Addgene plasmid #129658 | JME4472 | addgene full sequence | sequence record 256285 | Addgene NGS Result
TCTTCCTGCAGTCCGGCAAAAAAGGGCAAGGTGTCACCACCCTGCCCTTTTTCTTTAAAACCGAAAAGAT
TACTTCGCGTTATGCAGGCTTCCTCGCTCACTGACTCGCTGCGCTCGGTCGTTCGGCTGCGGCGAGCGGT
ATCAGCTCACTCAAAGGCGGTAATACGGTTATCCACAGAATCAGGGGATAACGCAGGAAAGAACATGTGA
GCAAAAGGCCAGCAAAAGGCCAGGAACCGTAAAAAGGCCGCGTTGCTGGCGTTTTTCCACAGGCTCCGCC
CCCCTGACGAGCATCACAAAAATCGACGCTCAAGTCAGAGGTGGCGAAACCCGACAGGACTATAAAGATA
CCAGGCGTTTCCCCCTGGAAGCTCCCTCGTGCGCTCTCCTGTTCCGACCCTGCCGCTTACCGGATACCTG
TCCGCCTTTCTCCCTTCGGGAAGCGTGGCGCTTTCTCATAGCTCACGCTGTAGGTATCTCAGTTCGGTGT
AGGTCGTTCGCTCCAAGCTGGGCTGTGTGCACGAACCCCCCGTTCAGCCCGACCGCTGCGCCTTATCCGG
TAACTATCGTCTTGAGTCCAACCCGGTAAGACACGACTTATCGCCACTGGCAGCAGCCACTGGTAACAGG
ATTAGCAGAGCGAGGTATGTAGGCGGTGCTACAGAGTTCTTGAAGTGGTGGCCTAACTACGGCTACACTA
GAAGAACAGTATTTGGTATCTGCGCTCTGCTGAAGCCAGTTACCTTCGGAAAAAGAGTTGGTAGCTCTTG
ATCCGGCAAACAAACCACCGCTGGTAGCGGTGGTTTTTTTGTTTGCAAGCAGCAGATTACGCGCAGAAAA
AAAGGATCTCAAGAAGATCCTTTGATCTTTTCTACGGGGTCTGACGCTCAGTGGAACGAAAACTCACGTT
AAGGGATTTTGGTCATGAGATTATCAAAAAGGATCTTCACCTAGATCCTTTTAAATTAAAAATGAAGTTT
TAAATCAATCTAAAGTATATATGAGTAAACTTGGTCTGACAGTTACCAATGCTTAATCAGTGAGGCACCT
ATCTCAGCGATCTGTCTATTTCGTTCATCCATAGTTGCCTGACTCCCCGTCGTGTAGATAACTACGATAC
GGGAGGGCTTACCATCTGGCCCCAGTGCTGCAATGATACCGCGCGACCCACGCTCACCGGCTCCAGATTT
ATCAGCAATAAACCAGCCAGCCGGAAGGGCCGAGCGCAGAAGTGGTCCTGCAACTTTATCCGCCTCCATC
CAGTCTATTAATTGTTGCCGGGAAGCTAGAGTAAGTAGTTCGCCAGTTAATAGTTTGCGCAACGTTGTTG
CCATTGCTACAGGCATCGTGGTGTCACGCTCGTCGTTTGGTATGGCTTCATTCAGCTCCGGTTCCCAACG
ATCAAGGCGAGTTACATGATCCCCCATGTTGTGCAAAAAAGCGGTTAGCTCCTTCGGTCCTCCGATCGTT
GTCAGAAGTAAGTTGGCCGCAGTGTTATCACTCATGGTTATGGCAGCACTGCATAATTCTCTTACTGTCA
TGCCATCCGTAAGATGCTTTTCTGTGACTGGTGAGTACTCAACCAAGTCATTCTGAGAATAGTGTATGCG
GCGACCGAGTTGCTCTTGCCCGGCGTCAATACGGGATAATACCGCGCCACATAGCAGAACTTTAAAAGTG
CTCATCATTGGAAAACGTTCTTCGGGGCGAAAACTCTCAAGGATCTTACCGCTGTTGAGATCCAGTTCGA
TGTAACCCACTCGTGCACCCAACTGATCTTCAGCATCTTTTACTTTCACCAGCGTTTCTGGGTGAGCAAA
AACAGGAAGGCAAAATGCCGCAAAAAAGGGAATAAGGGCGACACGGAAATGTTGAATACTCATACTCTTC
CTTTTTCAATATTATTGAAGCATTTATCAGGGTTATTGTCTCATGAGCGGATACATATTTGAATGTATTT
AGAAAAATAAACAAATAGGGGTTCCGCGCACATTTCCCCGAAAAGTGCCACCTGACGTCTAAGAAACCAT
TATTATCATGACATTAACCTATAAAAATAGGCGTATCACGAGGCAGAATTTCAGATAAAAAAAATCCTTA
GCTTTCGCTAAGGATGATTTCTGGAATTCGAAGAGCCTCTGACCTGACGTCCCCAGTTGCAAAAGTTGAC
ACAACTCTAGATCTGCTTCCAAATATAGAATCATAACAAGGGTTAGGGTGTGATTATATAATATTGGTCT
TAATTGATGTGCTAGGGCTTTAAAAGTTGGTTAAAATAACGCTCTAATGCCTTTTTAATATATTGTCTTT
TTCAAAATCTCAAATCGGACACTTCTTCGTGTATGAGACTCCATTTTTTGGCTCCGTCACGTGATATGTA
TTATCAGCTATAGTGGTGTAAACAAAGTTTTTTACTAGCTGTAATGGCATTTTGTCGGAGTGGTAAATCG
CCTTCTTGTTGTGCGTTCGAGTTCTGGACTCTGCACTGGGCTACTTTGAAAAATACCTCTAATGCGCCGA
TGGTTTAGTGGTAAAATCCATCGTTGCCATCGATGGGCCCCCGGTTCGAGAGACGGGGCCGGCCATCTGG
GCCCTAGAGCAATACGCAAACCGCCTCTCCCCGCGCGTTGGCCGATTCATTAATGCAGCTGGCACGACAG
GTTTCCCGACTGGAAAGCGGGCAGTGAGCGCAACGCAATTAATGTGAGTTAGCTCACTCATTAGGCACCC
CAGGCTTTACACTTTATGCTTCCGGCTCGTATGTTGTGTGGAATTGTGAGCGGATAACAATTTCACACAT
ACTAGAGAAAGAGGAGAAATACTAGATGGCTTCCTCCGAAGACGTTATCAAAGAGTTCATGCGTTTCAAA
GTTCGTATGGAAGGTTCCGTTAACGGTCACGAGTTCGAAATCGAAGGTGAAGGTGAAGGTCGTCCGTACG
AAGGTACCCAGACCGCTAAACTGAAAGTTACCAAAGGTGGTCCGCTGCCGTTCGCTTGGGACATCCTGTC
CCCGCAGTTCCAGTACGGTTCCAAAGCTTACGTTAAACACCCGGCTGACATCCCGGACTACCTGAAACTG
TCCTTCCCGGAAGGTTTCAAATGGGAACGTGTTATGAACTTCGAAGACGGTGGTGTTGTTACCGTTACCC
AGGACTCCTCCCTGCAAGACGGTGAGTTCATCTACAAAGTTAAACTGCGTGGTACCAACTTCCCGTCCGA
CGGTCCGGTTATGCAGAAAAAAACCATGGGTTGGGAAGCTTCCACCGAACGTATGTACCCGGAAGACGGT
GCTCTGAAAGGTGAAATCAAAATGCGTCTGAAACTGAAAGACGGTGGTCACTACGACGCTGAAGTTAAAA
CCACCTACATGGCTAAAAAACCGGTTCAGCTGCCGGGTGCTTACAAAACCGACATCAAACTGGACATCAC
CTCCCACAACGAAGACTACACCATCGTTGAACAGTACGAACGTGCTGAAGGTCGTCACTCCACCGGTGCT
TAATAACGCTGATAGTGCTAGTGTAGATCGCTACTAGAGCCAGGCATCAAATAAAACGAAAGGCTCAGTC
GAAAGACTGGGCCTTTCGTTTTATCTGTTGTTTGTCGGTGAACGCTCTCTACTAGAGTCACACTGGCTCA
CCTTCGGGTGGGCCTTTCTGCGTTTATATAGGCCATCTGGGCCGGGGGCGTCTCTGAGCTAGAAATAGCA
AGTTAAAATAAGGCTAGTCCGTTATCAACTTGAAAAAGTGGCACCGAGTCGGTGCTTTTTTTTACGTCTA
AGAAACCATTATTATCATGACATTAACCTATAAAAATAGGCGTATCACGAGGCCCAGATCCTCTAGAGTC
GAAGCGGCCGCTATGTCTGATAAAAGGATGTAACATAGGCAAGCTGCTCGTGAGTGTTGAGTACGAACCT
TAGATCCAAATCACCCGCACCCACGGATATACTTGCTTGAATATACAGTAGTATGCGGCCGCTAGGTATA
ACTTCGTATAGCATACATTATACGAAGTTATTCTGAATTCCGAGAAACACAACAACATGCCCCATTGGAC
AGACCATGCGGATACACAGGTTGTGCAGTACCATACATACTCGATCAGACAGGTCGTCTGACCATCATAC
AAGCTGAACAGCGCTCCATACTTGCACGCTCTCTATATACACAGTTAAATTACATATCCATAGTCTAACC
TCTAACAGTTAATCTTCTGGTAAGCCTCCCAGCCAGCCTTCTGGTATCGCTTGGCCTCCTCAATAGGATC
TCGGTTCTGGCCGTACAGACCTCGGCCGACAATTATGATATCCGTTCCGGTAGACATGACATCCTCAACA
GTTCGGTACTGCTGTCCGAGAGCGTCGCCCTTGTCGTCAAGACCCACCCCGGGGGTCAGAATAAGCCAGT
CCTCAGAGTCGCCCTTAGGTCGGTTCTGGGCAATGAAGCCAACCACAAACTCGGGGTCGGATCGGGCAAG
CTCAATGGTCTGCTTGGAGTACTCGCCAGTGGCCAGAGAGCCCTTGCAAGACAGCTCGGCCAGCATGAGC
AGACCTCTGGCCAGCTTCTCGTTGGGAGAGGGGACTAGGAACTCCTTGTACTGGGAGTTCTCGTAGTCAG
ACACGTCCTCCTTCTTCTGTTCAGAGACAGTTTCCTCGGCACCAGCTCGCAGGCCAGCAATGATTCCGGT
TCCGGGTACACCGTGGGCGTTGGTGATATCGGACCACTCGGCGATTCGGTGACACCGGTACTGGTGCTTG
ACAGTGTTGCCAATATCTGCGAACTTTCTGTCCTCGAACAGGAAGAAACCGTGCTTAAGAGCAAGTTCCT
TGAGGGGGAGCACAGTGCCGGCGTAGGTGAAGTCGTCAATGATGTCGATATGGGTCTTGATCATGCACAC
ATAAGGTCCGACCTTATCGGCAAGCTCAATGAGCTCCTTGGTGGTGGTAACATCCAGAGAAGCACACAGG
TTGGTTTTCTTGGCTGCCACGAGCTTGAGCACTCGAGCGGCAAAGGCGGACTTGTGGACGTTAGCTCGAG
CTTCGTAGGAGGGCATTTTGGTGGTGAAGAGGAGACTGAAATAAATTTAGTCTGCAGAACTTTTTATCGG
AACCTTATCTGGGGCAGTGAAGTATATGTTATGGTAATAGTTACGAGTTAGTTGAACTTATAGATAGACT
GGACTATACGGCTATCGGTCCAAATTAGAAAGAACGTCAATGGCTCTCTGGGCGCGAATTCGTATAACTT
CGTATAGCAGGAGTTATCCGAAGCGAACGGGGCCCTTTCGTCACGCGCGTTTCGGTGATGACGGTGAAAA
CCTCTGACACATGCAGCTCCCGGTGACGGTCACAGCTTGTCTGTAAGCGGATGCCGGGAGCAGACAAGCC
CGTCAGGGCGCGTCAGCGGGTGTTGGCGGGTGTCGGGGCTGGCTTAACTATGCGGCATCAGAGCAGATTG
TACTGAGAGTGCACCATATGCGGTGTGAAATACCGCACAGATGCGTAAGGAGAAAATACCGCATCAGGCG
CCATTCGCCATTCAGGCTGCGCAACTGTTGGGAAGGGCGATCGGTGCGGGCCTCTTCGCTATTACGCCAG
CTGGCGAAAGGGGGATGTGCTGCAAGGCGATTAAGTTGGGTAACGCCAGGGTTTTCCCAGTCACGACGTT
GTAAAACGACGGCCAGTGAATTCGAGCTCGGTACCCGCTTTTCGTAGATAATGGAATACAAATGGATATC
CAGAGTATACACATGGATAGTATACACTGACACGACAATTCTGTATCTCTTTATGTTAACTACTGTGAGG
CGTTAAATAGAGCTTGATATATAAAATGTTACATTTCACAGTCTGAACTTTTGCAGATTACCTAATTTGG
TAAGATATTAATTATGAACTGAAAGTTGATGGCATCCCTAAATTTGATGAAAGGGGGAACCCCCGGGTTC
GAAGGTACCAAGGAAGCATGCGGTACCCGAATTCGCTTCGATCGCGTATCGATGATACGCGTCCATGGTG
AGGTGTCTCACAAGTGCCGTGCAGTCCCGCCCCCACTTGCTTCTCTTTGTGTGTAGTGTACGTACATTAT
CGAGAGGGTTGTTCCCGCCCACCTCGATCCGGCATGCTGAGGTGTCTCACAAGTGCCGTGCAGTCCCGCC
CCCACTTGCTTCTCTTTGTGTGTAGTGTACGTACATTATCGAGAGGGTTGTTCCCGCCCACCTCGATCCG
GCATGCTGAGGTGTCTCACAAGTGCCGTGCAGTCCCGCCCCCACTTGCTTCTCTTTGTGTGTAGTGTACG
TACATTATCGAGAGGGTTGTTCCCGCCCACCTCGATCCGGCATGCTGAGGTGTCTCACAAGTGCCGTGCA
GTCCCGCCCCCACTTGCTTCTCTTTGTGTGTAGTGTACGTACATTATCGAGAGGGTTGTTCCCGCCCACC
TCGATCCGGCATGCTGAGGTGTCTCACAAGTGCCGTGCAGTCCCGCCCCCACTTGCTTCTCTTTGTGTGT
AGTGTACGTACATTATCGAGAGGGTTGTTCCCGCCCACCTCGATCCGGCATGCTGAGGTGTCTCACAAGT
GCCGTGCAGTCCCGCCCCCACTTGCTTCTCTTTGTGTGTAGTGTACGTACATTATCGAGAGGGTTGTTCC
CGCCCACCTCGATCCGGCATGCTGAGGTGTCTCACAAGTGCCGTGCAGTCCCGCCCCCACTTGCTTCTCT
TTGTGTGTAGTGTACGTACATTATCGAGAGGGTTGTTCCCGCCCACCTCGATCCGGCATGCTGAGGTGTC
TCACAAGTGCCGTGCAGTCCCGCCCCCACTTGCTTCTCTTTGTGTGTAGTGTACGTACATTATCGAGAGG
GTTGTTCCCGCCCACCTCGATCCGGCATGCACTGATCACGGGCAAAAGTGCTTCGATAGAGAGGGGGTTG
GCGGCGCATTTGTGTCCCAAAAAACAGCCCCAATTGCCCCAATTGACCCCAAATTGACCCAGTAGCGGAC
CCAACCCCGGCGAGAGCCCCCTTCACCCCACATATCAAACCTCCCCCGGTTCCCACACTTGCCGTTAAGG
GCGTAGGGTACTGCAGTCTGGAATCTACGCTTGTTCAGACTTTGTACTAGTTTCTTTGTCTGGCCATCCG
GGTAACCCATGCCGGACGCAAAATAGACTACTGAAAATTTTTTTGCTTTGTGGTTGGGACTTTAGCCAAG
GGTATAAAAGACCACCGTCCCCGAATTACCTTTCCTCTTCTTTTCTCTCTCTCCTTGTCAACTCACACCC
GAAGACAACCACAATGGATAAGAAATACTCCATTGGCCTGGACATCGGAACCAACTCCGTGGGTTGGGCC
GTGATCACCGATGAGTACAAGGTGCCCTCTAAGAAATTCAAGGTCCTGGGCAACACCGACCGACACTCCA
TCAAGAAGAACCTGATCGGCGCTCTGCTCTTCGACTCTGGCGAGACTGCTGAGGCCACCCGACTGAAGCG
AACCGCTCGAAGACGATACACCCGAAGAAAGAACCGAATCTGTTACCTGCAGGAGATCTTCTCTAACGAG
ATGGCCAAGGTGGACGACTCTTTCTTCCACCGACTGGAGGAGTCTTTCCTGGTGGAGGAGGACAAGAAGC
ACGAGCGACACCCCATCTTCGGCAACATCGTGGACGAGGTGGCCTACCACGAGAAGTACCCCACCATCTA
CCACCTGCGAAAGAAGCTGGTGGACTCTACCGACAAGGCCGACCTGCGACTGATCTACCTGGCCCTGGCC
CACATGATCAAGTTCCGAGGCCACTTCCTGATCGAGGGCGACCTGAACCCCGACAACTCTGACGTGGACA
AGCTGTTCATCCAGCTGGTGCAGACCTACAACCAGCTCTTCGAAGAGAACCCCATTAACGCTTCTGGCGT
GGATGCTAAGGCCATCCTGTCTGCCCGACTGTCTAAGTCTCGACGACTCGAGAACCTGATTGCTCAGCTC
CCCGGAGAGAAGAAGAACGGTCTGTTCGGAAACCTGATTGCTCTGTCCCTGGGTCTGACCCCTAACTTCA
AGTCCAACTTCGATCTGGCTGAGGACGCTAAGCTGCAGCTGTCTAAGGACACCTACGACGATGACCTGGA
TAACCTGCTCGCCCAGATTGGCGACCAGTACGCCGACCTGTTCCTGGCCGCCAAGAACCTGTCTGACGCC
ATCCTGCTGTCTGACATCCTGCGAGTGAACACCGAGATCACCAAGGCCCCCCTGTCTGCCTCCATGATTA
AGCGATACGATGAGCACCACCAGGATCTGACCCTCCTCAAGGCTCTGGTCCGACAGCAGCTGCCCGAGAA
GTACAAGGAGATTTTCTTCGACCAGTCTAAGAACGGCTACGCCGGCTACATCGACGGCGGCGCCTCTCAG
GAGGAGTTCTACAAGTTCATTAAGCCCATCCTGGAGAAGATGGACGGAACCGAGGAACTGCTCGTGAAGC
TGAACCGAGAGGACCTCCTGCGAAAGCAGCGAACCTTCGACAACGGCTCTATCCCCCACCAGATCCACCT
GGGCGAGCTGCACGCCATCCTGCGACGACAGGAGGACTTCTACCCCTTCCTGAAGGACAACCGAGAGAAG
ATCGAGAAGATCCTGACCTTCCGAATCCCCTACTACGTGGGACCCCTGGCCCGAGGAAACTCTCGATTCG
CTTGGATGACCCGAAAGTCTGAGGAGACTATTACCCCCTGGAACTTCGAGGAGGTGGTGGATAAGGGCGC
CTCTGCTCAGTCTTTCATCGAGCGAATGACCAACTTCGACAAGAACCTCCCCAACGAGAAGGTCCTGCCC
AAGCACTCTCTGCTCTACGAGTACTTCACCGTCTACAACGAGCTCACCAAGGTCAAGTACGTGACCGAGG
GAATGCGAAAGCCCGCTTTCCTGTCTGGAGAGCAGAAGAAGGCTATTGTGGATCTGCTCTTCAAGACTAA
CCGAAAGGTCACCGTCAAGCAGCTGAAGGAGGATTACTTCAAGAAGATTGAGTGTTTCGATTCTGTCGAG
ATCTCCGGCGTCGAGGACCGATTCAACGCCTCTCTGGGTACCTACCACGACCTGCTGAAGATTATCAAGG
ACAAGGATTTCCTGGATAACGAGGAGAACGAGGATATTCTCGAGGACATTGTCCTGACCCTCACCCTGTT
CGAGGATCGAGAGATGATTGAGGAGCGACTCAAGACCTACGCTCACCTGTTCGACGACAAGGTGATGAAG
CAGCTGAAGCGACGACGATACACCGGCTGGGGCCGACTGTCTCGAAAGCTGATCAACGGCATCCGAGACA
AGCAGTCTGGCAAGACCATCCTGGACTTCCTGAAGTCTGACGGCTTCGCCAACCGAAACTTCATGCAGCT
GATCCACGACGACTCTCTGACCTTCAAGGAGGACATCCAGAAGGCCCAGGTGTCTGGCCAGGGCGACTCT
CTGCACGAGCACATCGCCAACCTGGCCGGCTCTCCCGCCATTAAGAAAGGTATCCTGCAGACCGTCAAGG
TGGTCGATGAGCTCGTCAAGGTGATGGGCCGACACAAGCCCGAGAACATTGTCATTGAGATGGCTCGAGA
GAACCAGACTACTCAGAAGGGTCAGAAAAACTCCCGAGAGCGAATGAAGCGAATTGAGGAAGGTATTAAG
GAGCTGGGCTCCCAGATTCTCAAGGAGCATCCCGTGGAGAACACTCAGCTCCAGAACGAGAAGCTGTACC
TGTACTATCTGCAGAACGGTCGAGACATGTACGTCGACCAGGAGCTGGATATCAACCGACTCTCCGACTA
CGATGTGGACCACATTGTGCCCCAGTCCTTCCTGAAGGACGATTCTATCGATAACAAGGTGCTGACCCGA
TCCGACAAGAACCGAGGCAAGTCTGACAACGTGCCCTCCGAGGAGGTGGTCAAGAAGATGAAGAACTACT
GGCGACAGCTGCTGAACGCCAAGCTGATTACCCAGCGAAAGTTCGACAACCTGACCAAGGCCGAGCGAGG
CGGCCTGTCTGAGCTGGACAAGGCCGGCTTCATCAAGCGACAGCTGGTGGAGACTCGACAGATCACCAAG
CACGTGGCCCAGATCCTGGACTCTCGAATGAACACCAAGTACGACGAGAACGACAAGCTGATCCGAGAGG
TGAAGGTGATCACCCTGAAGTCTAAGCTGGTGTCTGACTTCCGAAAGGACTTCCAGTTCTACAAGGTGCG
AGAGATTAACAACTACCACCACGCCCACGATGCCTACCTGAACGCTGTCGTGGGCACCGCCCTCATCAAG
AAGTATCCCAAGCTGGAGTCCGAGTTCGTCTACGGCGACTACAAGGTCTACGATGTGCGAAAAATGATTG
CCAAGTCCGAGCAGGAGATTGGCAAGGCTACCGCCAAGTACTTCTTCTACTCCAACATTATGAACTTCTT
CAAGACCGAGATTACCCTGGCTAACGGCGAGATTCGAAAGCGACCCCTCATTGAGACTAACGGAGAGACT
GGTGAGATCGTGTGGGACAAGGGACGAGACTTCGCCACCGTGCGAAAGGTGCTGTCTATGCCCCAGGTGA
ACATCGTGAAGAAGACCGAGGTGCAGACCGGAGGTTTCTCTAAGGAGTCCATCCTGCCCAAGCGAAACTC
TGACAAGCTGATCGCCCGAAAGAAGGACTGGGACCCCAAGAAGTACGGAGGTTTCGACTCTCCCACCGTG
GCTTACTCTGTGCTGGTGGTGGCCAAGGTGGAGAAGGGCAAGTCTAAGAAGCTGAAGTCTGTGAAGGAGC
TGCTGGGCATTACCATCATGGAGCGATCTTCTTTCGAGAAGAACCCCATTGACTTCCTGGAGGCCAAGGG
ATACAAGGAGGTGAAGAAAGATCTGATTATCAAGCTCCCCAAGTACTCTCTGTTCGAGCTGGAGAACGGA
CGAAAGCGAATGCTGGCCTCTGCCGGCGAGCTGCAGAAGGGAAACGAGCTGGCCCTGCCCTCCAAGTACG
TCAACTTCCTGTACCTCGCCTCCCATTACGAGAAGCTGAAGGGCTCTCCCGAGGATAACGAGCAGAAGCA
GCTCTTCGTGGAGCAGCATAAGCACTACCTGGACGAGATCATCGAGCAGATTTCTGAGTTCTCTAAGCGA
GTGATCCTGGCTGACGCCAACCTGGATAAGGTGCTGTCTGCTTACAACAAGCACCGAGACAAGCCCATTC
GAGAGCAGGCTGAGAACATCATTCACCTGTTCACCCTGACCAACCTGGGAGCCCCCGCTGCCTTCAAGTA
CTTCGACACCACCATCGACCGAAAGCGATACACCTCTACCAAGGAGGTGCTGGACGCCACCCTGATCCAC
CAGTCTATCACCGGCCTGTACGAGACTCGAATCGACCTGTCTCAGCTGGGCGGCGACTCTCGAGCCGACC
CCAAGAAGAAGCGAAAGGTGTAAGCTAGCCTCATGTAATTAGTTATGTCACGCTTACATTCACGCCCTCC
CCCCACATCCGCTCTAACCGAAAAGGAAGGAGTTAGACAACCTGAAGTCTAGGTCCCTATTTATTTTTTT
ATAGTTATGTTAGTATTAAGAACGTTATTTATATTTCAAATTTTTCTTTTTTTTCTGTACAGACGCGTGT
ACGCATGTAACATTATACTGAAAACCTTGCTTGAGAAGGTTTTGGGACGCTCGAAGGCTTTAATTTGCAA
GCTTGGCGGTCT
Features (pLannotate 1.2.2; 20 found; start..end, strand, type, name):
     12..69      +  terminator     his operon terminator: This putative transcriptin terminator from the E. coli his operon has a 2-bp deletion introduced during synthesis. Its efficiency has not been determined.
    264..852     -  rep_origin     ori: high-copy-number ColE1/pMB1/pBR322/pUC origin of replication
   1023..1883    -  CDS            AmpR: β-lactamase; bla; confers resistance to ampicillin, carbenicillin, and related antibiotics
   1884..1988    -  promoter       AmpR promoter: bla
   2078..2121    -  terminator     bacterial terminator: putative bacterial transcription terminator
   2600..2687    +  CDS            lacI (fragment): lac repressor; lacI; The lac repressor binds to the lac operator to inhibit transcription in E. coli. This inhibition can be relieved by adding lactose or isopropyl-β-D-thiogalactopyranoside (IPTG).
   2700..2721    +  protein_bind   CAP binding site: CAP binding activates transcription in the presence of cAMP. E. coli catabolite activator protein
   2736..2766    +  promoter       lac promoter: promoter for the E. coli lac operon
   2770..2792    +  protein_bind   lac operator (fragment): The lac repressor binds to the lac operator to inhibit transcription in E. coli. This inhibition can be relieved by adding lactose or isopropyl-β-D-thiogalactopyranoside (IPTG). lac repressor encoded by lacI
   2826..3500    +  CDS            mRFP1: mRFP1 is a basic (constitutively fluorescent) red fluorescent protein published in 2002, derived from Discosoma sp.. It is reported to be a somewhat slowly-maturing monomer with low acid sensitivity.
   3548..3619    +  terminator     rrnB T1 terminator: transcription terminator T1 from the E. coli rrnB gene
   3635..3662    +  terminator     T7Te terminator: phage T7 early transcription terminator
   3696..3765    +  misc_RNA       gRNA scaffold (fragment): guide RNA scaffold for the Streptococcus pyogenes CRISPR/Cas9 system
   3988..4021    +  protein_bind   loxP: Cre-mediated recombination occurs in the 8-bp core sequence (GCATACAT). Cre recombinase
   4220..5050    -  CDS            URA3: PYRF_YEAST - Experimental evidence at protein level: Swiss-Prot protein existence level 1. From Saccharomyces cerevisiae (strain ATCC 204508 / S288c) (Baker's yeast).
   5294..5327    +  CDS            rop (fragment): Rop protein, which maintains plasmids at low copy number; rop
   5429..5528    +  misc_feature   bom (fragment): basis of mobility region from pBR322
   5534..5691    -  CDS            lacZα (fragment): LacZα fragment of β-galactosidase; lacZ fragment
   7294..11397   +  CDS            cas9: CAS9_STRP1 - Also known as csn1 From Streptococcus pyogenes serotype M1.
  11441..11688   +  terminator     CYC1 terminator: S. cerevisiae CYC1; transcription terminator for CYC1
