[The description below was written by a language model from this plasmid's Addgene catalogue record and pLannotate feature annotations shown in this document.]
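Description:
JME4472 (URA3ex_CrisprCas9-yl_RFP) is an empty-backbone CRISPR/Cas9 yeast expression vector of about 11.7 kb, built on the pSB1A3 backbone and belonging to a vector set designed for genome editing in Yarrowia lipolytica, including wild-type strains. In E. coli it is maintained at high copy through a ColE1/pUC-type origin and selected with ampicillin via the β-lactamase gene. In yeast, selection relies on the URA3ex marker. The annotation shows a URA3-type orotidine-5'-phosphate decarboxylase coding sequence with a loxP site nearby. Only one loxP site was detected, so the table itself does not confirm that the marker can be excised. No yeast replication element is annotated, and the record does not say how the plasmid is maintained in Yarrowia.

The payload combines a Streptococcus pyogenes Cas9 coding sequence, followed by the CYC1 terminator, with a guide RNA cloning site. The promoters driving Cas9 and the guide RNA are not identified in the feature table, and a stretch of roughly 1.6 kb upstream of Cas9 is unannotated. Immediately upstream of the gRNA scaffold sits a bacterial mRFP1 cassette, consisting of the CAP binding site, lac promoter and operator, the mRFP1 coding sequence, and the rrnB T1 and T7Te terminators. This cassette acts as a visual placeholder: Golden Gate assembly of a target-specific spacer should replace it, so correctly assembled clones would give colourless E. coli colonies while the parental vector gives red ones. Short rop, bom, lacI and lacZα fragments appear to be remnants of earlier cloning steps. The vector is intended for inserting a chosen guide sequence to produce a single plasmid that delivers both Cas9 and the gRNA under uracil prototrophy selection.
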