Addgene plasmid #129658: JME4472
Purpose: (Empty Backbone) URA3ex_CrisprCas9-yl_RFP: CAS9 vector with URA3ex marker for gRNA cloning using GoldenGate
Depositing lab: Tristan Rossignol. Depositing organization: INRAE Jouy-en-Josas. Publication: A set of Yarrowia lipolytica CRISPR/Cas9 vectors for exploiting wild-type strain diversity. Larroude M, Trabelsi H, Nicaud JM, Rossignol T. Biotechnol Lett. 2020 Jan 23. pii: 10.1007/s10529-020-02805-4. doi: 10.1007/s10529-020-02805-4. PubMed 31974649.
Backbone
  Vector backbone: pSB1A3
  Backbone size (bp): 2000
  Vector type: Yeast Expression, CRISPR
  Selectable markers: URA3
Growth in bacteria
  Bacterial resistance: Ampicillin, 100 μg/mL
  Growth temperature: 37°C
  Growth strain: DH5alpha
  Copy number: High Copy
Gene/Insert
  Cloning method: Restriction Enzyme
Terms and licenses: Academic/Nonprofit Terms; Industry Terms: Not Available to Industry
How to cite: JME4472 was a gift from Tristan Rossignol (Addgene plasmid # 129658 ; http://n2t.net/addgene:129658 ; RRID:Addgene_129658)
